Addgene plasmid #211271: pBiT3.1-C_DCAF11:1-546
Purpose: Mammalian expression of full-length human DCAF11. C-terminal HiBiT tag.
Depositing lab: Cheryl Arrowsmith. Depositing organization: University of Toronto. Publication: A Target Class Ligandability Evaluation of WD40 Repeat-Containing Proteins. Ackloo S, Li F, Szewczyk M, Seitova A, Loppnau P, Zeng H, Xu J, Ahmad S, Arnautova YA, Baghaie AJ, Beldar S, Bolotokova A, Centrella PA, Chau I, Clark MA, Cuozzo JW, Dehghani-Tafti S, Disch JS, Dong A, Dumas A, Feng JA, Ghiabi P, Gibson E, Gilmer J, Goldman B, Green SR, Guie MA, Guilinger JP, Harms N, Herasymenko O, Houliston S, Hutchinson A, Kearnes S, Keefe AD, Kimani SW, Kramer T, Kutera M, Kwak HA, Lento C, Li Y, Liu J, Loup J, Machado RAC, Mulhern CJ, Perveen S, Righetto GL, Riley P, Shrestha S, Sigel EA, Silva M, Sintchak MD, Slakman BL, Taylor RD, Thompson J, Torng W, Underkoffler C, von Rechenberg M, Walsh RT, Watson I, Wilson DJ, Wolf E, Yadav M, Yazdi AK, Zhang J, Zhang Y, Santhakumar V, Edwards AM, Barsyte-Lovejoy D, Schapira M, Brown PJ, Halabelian L, Arrowsmith CH. J Med Chem. 2025 Jan 23;68(2):1092-1112. doi: 10.1021/acs.jmedchem.4c02010. Epub 2024 Nov 4. PubMed 39495097.
Backbone
  Vector backbone: pBiT3.1-C
  Backbone manufacturer: Promega
  Vector type: Mammalian Expression
  Selectable markers: Neomycin (select with G418)
Growth in bacteria
  Bacterial resistance: Kanamycin, 50 μg/mL
  Growth temperature: 37°C
  Growth strain: DH5alpha
  Copy number: High Copy
Gene/Insert
  Gene/Insert name: DCAF11:M1-Q546
  Species: H. sapiens (human)
  Insert size (bp): 1638
  Mutation: R207H natural variant (VAR_020121)
  Entrez Gene: DCAF11 (a.k.a. GL014, PRO2389, WDR23)
  Promoter: CMV
  Tag / fusion protein: GSSGGSSGVSGWRLFKKIS (C terminal on insert)
  Cloning method: Ligation Independent Cloning
  Sequencing primers: 5′ T7; 3′ TTGCTCAGCGGTGGCAGCAG
Resource information
  A portion of this plasmid was derived from a plasmid made by: Mammalian Gene Collection (BC067132)
Terms and licenses: Academic/Nonprofit Terms; Industry Terms: Not Available to Industry
Depositor comments: 5' Cloning Site: EcoR1 (not destroyed), 3' Cloning Site: Xho1 (not destroyed).
How to cite: pBiT3.1-C_DCAF11:1-546 was a gift from Cheryl Arrowsmith (Addgene plasmid # 211271 ; http://n2t.net/addgene:211271 ; RRID:Addgene_211271)
