[The description below was written by a language model from this plasmid's Addgene catalogue record and pLannotate feature annotations shown in this document.]
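Description:
pBiT3.1-C_DCAF11:1-546 is a mammalian expression plasmid built on Promega's pBiT3.1-C backbone that produces full-length human DCAF11 (also called WDR23; residues M1 to Q546, a 1,638 bp insert) fused at its C terminus to the HiBiT peptide through a flexible glycine/serine linker. The coding sequence was derived from a Mammalian Gene Collection clone, inserted by ligation-independent cloning between EcoRI and XhoI sites that remain intact, and carries the natural variant R207H. Transcription is driven by the CMV immediate-early enhancer and promoter, followed by a chimeric β-globin/immunoglobulin intron that aids mRNA processing, and terminated by an SV40 polyadenylation signal. A T7 promoter upstream of the insert serves as a sequencing primer site and could support in vitro transcription.

In bacteria the plasmid replicates at high copy from a ColE1/pUC-type origin and is selected with kanamycin through the neo (nptII) gene, which the annotation places behind the bacterial EM7 promoter with a loxP site just upstream. The catalogue lists neomycin/G418 as the mammalian selectable marker, but the feature table shows no eukaryotic promoter directly ahead of neo. It instead shows a separate SV40 promoter–blasticidin S deaminase–synthetic poly(A) cassette, so the two sources differ on selection in mammalian cells. The short "SET1" and large T antigen fragments are probably incidental annotation matches.

HiBiT is a small peptide that complements the LgBiT protein to reconstitute NanoLuc luciferase, allowing luminescent quantification of the tagged protein. DCAF11 is a WD40-repeat protein thought to act as a substrate receptor for CUL4-DDB1 E3 ubiquitin ligase, and the construct comes from a study of WD40 protein ligandability, consistent with use in cellular assays of DCAF11 levels or ligand engagement.
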