Features (pLannotate 1.2.2; 17 found; start..end, strand, type, name):
     24..105     -  polyA_signal   SV40 poly(A) signal: SV40 polyadenylation signal
    128..211     -  CDS            large T antigen (fragment): large T antigen from SV40 (simian virus 40)
    276..641     +  enhancer       CMV enhancer: human cytomegalovirus immediate early enhancer
    643..842     +  promoter       CMV promoter: human cytomegalovirus (CMV) immediate early promoter
    981..1113    +  intron         chimeric intron: chimera between introns from human β-globin and immunoglobulin heavy chain genes
   1157..1175    +  promoter       T7 promoter: promoter for bacteriophage T7 RNA polymerase
   1243..2880    +  CDS            DCAF11: DCA11_HUMAN - Also known as WDR23. Experimental evidence at protein level: Swiss-Prot protein existence level 1. May function as a substrate receptor for CUL4-DDB1 E3 ubiquitin-protein ligase complex. From Homo sapiens (Human).
   2976..3003    +  CDS            SET1 (fragment): solubility-enhancement tag derived from T7 phage gene 10B
   3029..3150    -  polyA_signal   SV40 poly(A) signal: SV40 polyadenylation signal
   3173..3241    -  CDS            large T antigen (fragment): large T antigen from SV40 (simian virus 40)
   3265..3298    +  protein_bind   loxP: Cre-mediated recombination occurs in the 8-bp core sequence (GCATACAT). Cre recombinase
   3308..3355    +  promoter       EM7 promoter: synthetic bacterial promoter&nbsp
   3387..4178    +  CDS            neo: KKA2_KLEPN - Also known as kan, nptII. Experimental evidence at protein level: Swiss-Prot protein existence level 1. Resistance to kanamycin, neomycin, paromomycin, ribostamycin, butirosin and gentamicin B. From Klebsiella pneumoniae.
   4339..4927    -  rep_origin     ori: high-copy-number ColE1/pMB1/pBR322/pUC origin of replication
   5053..5101    -  polyA_signal   poly(A) signal: synthetic polyadenylation signal
   5125..5523    -  CDS            BSD: blasticidin S deaminase; Aspergillus terreus BSD; confers resistance to blasticidin
   5554..5911    -  promoter       SV40 promoter: SV40 enhancer and early promoter
>Addgene plasmid #211271 | pBiT3.1-C_DCAF11:1-546 | addgene full sequence | sequence record 423420 | Addgene NGS Result
AAGACGCGTTAATTAAGACGTCGGCAGTGAAAAAAATGCTTTATTTGTGAAATTTGTGATGCTATTGCTT
TATTTGTAACCATTATAAGCTGCAATAAACAAGTTAACAACAACAATTGCATTCATTTTATGTTTCAGGT
TCAGGGGGAGGTGTGGGAGGTTTTTTAAAGCAAGTAAAACCTCTACAAATGTGGTATGGCTGATTATGAT
CCGCGGCCGCAATACGTCGACGTTATCAGCTGACTTCGTACGAGAGCCTAGGATTATGGCGCGCCACTAG
TTATTAATAGTAATCAATTACGGGGTCATTAGTTCATAGCCCATATATGGAGTTCCGCGTTACATAACTT
ACGGTAAATGGCCCGCCTGGCTGACCGCCCAACGACCCCCGCCCATTGACGTCAATAATGACGTATGTTC
CCATAGTAACGCCAATAGGGACTTTCCATTGACGTCAATGGGTGGAGTATTTACGGTAAACTGCCCACTT
GGCAGTACATCAAGTGTATCATATGCCAAGTCCGCCCCCTATTGACGTCAATGACGGTAAATGGCCCGCC
TGGCATTATGCCCAGTACATGACCTTACGGGACTTTCCTACTTGGCAGTACATCTACGTATTAGTCATCG
CTATTACCATGGTGATGCGGTTTTGGCAGTACACCAATGGGCGTGGATAGCGGTTTGACTCACGGGGATT
TCCAAGTCTCCACCCCATTGACGTCAATGGGAGTTTGTTTTGGCACCAAAATCAACGGGACTTTCCAAAA
TGTCGTAATAACCCCGCCCCGTTGACGCAAATGGGCGGTAGGCGTGTACGGTGGGAGGTCTATATAAGCA
GAGCTGGTTTAGTGAACCGTCAGATCACTAGAATCTTTATTGCGGTAGTTTATCACAGTTAAATTGCTAA
CGCAGTCAGTGCTTCTGACACAACAGTCTCGAACTTAAGCTGCAGAAGTTGGTCGTGAGGCACTGGGCAG
GTAAGTATCAAGGTTACAAGACAGGTTTAAGGAGACCAATAGAAACTGGGCTTGTCGAGACAGAGAAGAC
TCTTGCGTTTCTGATAGGCACCTATTGGTCTTACTGACATCCACTTTGCCTTTCTCTCCACAGGTGTCCA
CTCCCAGTTCAATTACAGCTCTTAAGGCTAGAGTATTAATACGACTCACTATAGGGGCGATCGCAACAAG
CTTCGGGAAGATCTGGAGCTAGCGGCGGGGGATCCGGTGGGAATTCGACACCATGGGATCGCGGAACAGC
AGCAGTGCAGGATCCGGGTCCGGAGACCCCTCCGAGGGCTTGCCCCGAAGAGGGGCTGGCCTGCGTCGGA
GTGAGGAAGAGGAAGAAGAGGATGAAGATGTGGATCTGGCCCAGGTACTGGCCTATCTCCTCCGCAGAGG
CCAAGTGAGGTTGGTGCAGGGAGGAGGTGCAGCAAATTTACAATTCATTCAGGCCCTCTTGGACTCAGAG
GAAGAGAATGACAGAGCTTGGGATGGTCGTCTTGGGGATCGATACAACCCACCTGTGGATGCTACCCCTG
ACACCCGGGAGCTGGAATTCAATGAGATCAAGACACAAGTGGAACTGGCCACAGGGCAGCTGGGGCTTAG
GCGGGCCGCCCAGAAGCACAGCTTTCCTCGAATGTTGCACCAGAGAGAACGGGGCCTCTGCCATCGGGGA
AGCTTCTCCCTTGGAGAACAGTCTCGAGTGATATCTCACTTCTTGCCCAATGATCTGGGCTTCACTGATA
GCTACTCTCAGAAGGCTTTCTGTGGCATCTACAGCAAAGATGGTCAAATATTCATGTCTGCTTGCCAAGA
CCAGACAATCCGACTCTATGACTGCCGATATGGCCGTTTCCATAAATTCAAGAGCATCAAGGCCCGCGAT
GTAGGCTGGAGCGTCTTGGATGTGGCCTTCACCCCTGATGGGAACCACTTCCTCTACTCTAGCTGGTCTG
ATTACATTCATATCTGCAATATCTATGGTGAGGGAGATACACACACTGCCCTGGATCTCAGGCCAGATGA
GCGTCGCTTTGCTGTCTTCTCCATTGCTGTCTCCTCAGATGGACGAGAAGTACTAGGAGGGGCCAATGAT
GGCTGCCTGTATGTCTTTGACCGAGAACAGAACCGGCGCACCCTTCAGATTGAGTCCCATGAGGATGATG
TGAATGCAGTGGCCTTTGCTGATATAAGCTCCCAAATCCTGTTCTCTGGGGGAGATGATGCCATCTGCAA
AGTGTGGGATCGACGCACCATGCGGGAGGATGACCCCAAGCCTGTGGGTGCACTGGCTGGACACCAGGAT
GGCATCACCTTCATTGACAGCAAGGGTGATGCCCGGTATCTGATCTCCAACTCTAAAGACCAGACCATCA
AACTCTGGGATATCCGACGCTTTTCCAGCCGGGAAGGCATGGAAGCTTCACGCCAGGCTGCCACACAGCA
AAACTGGGACTATCGGTGGCAGCAAGTGCCCAAAAAAGCCTGGCGGAAGCTGAAGCTCCCAGGGGACAGC
TCCTTGATGACCTACCGGGGCCACGGAGTGCTGCACACCCTCATCCGCTGCCGGTTCTCCCCCATTCATA
GCACTGGCCAGCAGTTCATCTACAGTGGCTGCTCCACTGGCAAAGTGGTTGTGTACGACCTTCTAAGTGG
CCACATTGTGAAGAAGCTGACCAACCACAAGGCCTGTGTGCGTGACGTCAGTTGGCACCCCTTTGAAGAG
AAGATTGTCAGCAGTTCGTGGGACGGGAACCTGCGTCTGTGGCAGTACCGCCAGGCTGAGTACTTCCAGG
ATGACATGCCAGAATCTGAGGAATGTGCCAGCGCCCCTGCCCCAGTGCCCCAATCCTCTACACCCTTTTC
CTCACCCCAGGGCTCGAGCGGTGGGAGCTCCGGTGTGAGCGGCTGGCGGCTGTTCAAGAAGATTAGCTAA
GTTTAAACGGCCGCGACTCTAGACTGCAGGCATGCAAGCTGATTTGGCTGCTGCCACCGCTGAGCAAGGC
CGCTTCGAGCAGACATGATAAGATACATTGATGAGTTTGGACAAACCACAACTAGAATGCAGTGAAAAAA
ATGCTTTATTTGTGAAATTTGTGATGCTATTGCTTTATTTGTAACCATTATAAGCTGCAATAAACAAGTT
AACAACAACAATTGCATTCATTTTATGTTTCAGGTTCAGGGGGAGATGTGGGAGGTTTTTTTAAGCAAGT
AAAACCTCTACAAATGTGGTAAAATCTTAATTAAGACTTCTAATATAACTTCGTATAGCATACATTATAC
GAAGTTATGGTTCCACTGTTGACAATTAATCATCGGCATAGTATATCGGCATAGTATAATACGACAAGGT
GAGGAACTAAACCCAGGAGGCAGATCATGATTGAACAAGATGGATTGCACGCAGGTTCTCCGGCCGCTTG
GGTGGAGAGGCTATTCGGCTATGACTGGGCACAACAGACAATCGGCTGCTCTGATGCCGCCGTGTTCCGG
CTGTCAGCGCAGGGGCGCCCGGTTCTTTTTGTCAAGACCGACCTGTCCGGTGCCCTGAATGAACTGCAGG
ACGAGGCAGCGCGGCTATCGTGGCTGGCCACGACGGGCGTTCCTTGCGCAGCTGTGCTCGACGTTGTCAC
TGAAGCGGGAAGGGACTGGCTGCTATTGGGCGAAGTGCCGGGGCAGGATCTCCTGTCATCTCACCTTGCT
CCTGCCGAGAAAGTATCCATCATGGCTGATGCAATGCGGCGGCTGCATACGCTTGATCCGGCTACCTGCC
CATTCGACCACCAAGCGAAACATCGCATCGAGCGAGCACGTACTCGGATGGAAGCCGGTCTTGTCGATCA
GGATGATCTGGACGAAGAGCATCAGGGGCTCGCGCCAGCCGAACTGTTCGCCAGGCTCAAGGCGCGCATG
CCCGACGGCGAGGATCTCGTCGTGACCCATGGCGATGCCTGCTTGCCGAATATCATGGTGGAAAATGGCC
GCTTTTCTGGATTCATCGACTGTGGCCGGCTGGGTGTGGCGGACCGCTATCAGGACATAGCGTTGGCTAC
CCGTGATATTGCTGAAGAGCTTGGCGGCGAATGGGCTGACCGCTTCCTCGTGCTTTACGGTATCGCCGCT
CCCGATTCGCAGCGCATCGCCTTCTATCGCCTTCTTGACGAGTTCTTCTGATTCGAAATGACCGACCAAG
CGACGCCCAACCGGTATCAGCTCACTCAAAGGCGGTAATACGGTTATCCACAGAATCAGGGGATAACGCA
GGAAAGAACATGTGAGCAAAAGGCCAGCAAAAGGCCAGGAACCGTAAAAAGGCCGCGTTGCTGGCGTTTT
TCCATAGGCTCCGCCCCCCTGACGAGCATCACAAAAATCGACGCTCAAGTCAGAGGTGGCGAAACCCGAC
AGGACTATAAAGATACCAGGCGTTTCCCCCTGGAAGCTCCCTCGTGCGCTCTCCTGTTCCGACCCTGCCG
CTTACCGGATACCTGTCCGCCTTTCTCCCTTCGGGAAGCGTGGCGCTTTCTCATAGCTCACGCTGTAGGT
ATCTCAGTTCGGTGTAGGTCGTTCGCTCCAAGCTGGGCTGTGTGCACGAACCCCCCGTTCAGCCCGACCG
CTGCGCCTTATCCGGTAACTATCGTCTTGAGTCCAACCCGGTAAGACACGACTTATCGCCACTGGCAGCA
GCCACTGGTAACAGGATTAGCAGAGCGAGGTATGTAGGCGGTGCTACAGAGTTCTTGAAGTGGTGGCCTA
ACTACGGCTACACTAGAAGGACAGTATTTGGTATCTGCGCTCTGCTGAAGCCAGTTACCTTCGGAAAAAG
AGTTGGTAGCTCTTGATCCGGCAAACAAACCACCGCTGGTAGCGGTGGTTTTTTTGTTTGCAAGCAGCAG
ATTACGCGCAGAAAAAAAGGATTTCAAGAAGATCCTTTGATCTTTTCTACGGGGTCTGACGCTCAGTGGA
ACGAAAACTCACGTTAAGGGATTTTGGTCATGAGATTATCAAAAAGGATCTTCACCTAGATCCTTTTATA
GTCCGGAATCGTCACACAAAAAACCAACACACAGATGTAATGAAAATAAAGATATTTTATTGCGGCCATC
GTGATGGCTAGAGTTTAGCCCTCCCACACATAACCAGAGGGCAGCAATTCACGAATCCCAACTGCCGTCG
GCTGTCCATCACTGTCCTTCACTATGGCTTTGATCCCAGGATGCAGATCGAGAAGCACCTGTCGGCACCG
TCCGCAGGGGCTCAAGATGCCCCTGTTCTCATTTCCGATCGCGACGATACAAGTCAGGTTGCCAGCTGCC
GCAGCAGCAGCAGTGCCCAGCACCACGAGTTCTGCACAAGGTCCCCCAGTAAAATGATATACATTGACAC
CAGTGAAGATGCGGCCGTCGCTAGAGAGAGCTGCGCTGGCGACGCTGTAGTCTTCAGAGATGGGGATGCT
GTTGATTGTAGCCGTTGCTCTTTCAATGAGGGTGGATTCTTCTTGAGACAAAGGCTTGGCCATGGTGGCG
CTAGTGTCAGAAGAATCGAGCTTTTTGCAAAAGCCTAGGCCTCCAAAAAAGCCTCCTCACTACTTCTGGA
ATAGCTCAGAGGCCGAGGCGGCCTCGGCCTCTGCATAAATAAAAAAAATTAGTCAGCCATGGGGCGGAGA
ATGGGCGGAACTGGGCGGAGTTAGGGGCGGGATGGGCGGAGTTAGGGGCGGGACTATGGTTGCTGACTAA
TTGAGATGCATGCTTTGCATACTTCTGCCTGCTGGGGAGCCTGGGGACTTTCCACACCTGGTTGCTGACT
AATTGAGATGCATGCTTTGCATACTTCTGCCTGCTGGGGAGCCTGGGGACTTTCCACACCCTAACTGACA
CACATTCCACAGCTGGTTCTTTCCGCCTCAGAAGGTACCTAACCAAGTTCCTCTTTCAGAGGTTATTTCA
GGCCATGGTGCTGCGC
