>Addgene plasmid #211271 | pBiT3.1-C_DCAF11:1-546 | depositor partial sequence | sequence record 412020 | Insert sequence
ATGGGATCGCGGAACAGCAGCAGTGCAGGATCCGGGTCCGGAGACCCCTCCGAGGGCTTGCCCCGAAGAG
GGGCTGGCCTGCGTCGGAGTGAGGAAGAGGAAGAAGAGGATGAAGATGTGGATCTGGCCCAGGTACTGGC
CTATCTCCTCCGCAGAGGCCAAGTGAGGTTGGTGCAGGGAGGAGGTGCAGCAAATTTACAATTCATTCAG
GCCCTCTTGGACTCAGAGGAAGAGAATGACAGAGCTTGGGATGGTCGTCTTGGGGATCGATACAACCCAC
CTGTGGATGCTACCCCTGACACCCGGGAGCTGGAATTCAATGAGATCAAGACACAAGTGGAACTGGCCAC
AGGGCAGCTGGGGCTTAGGCGGGCCGCCCAGAAGCACAGCTTTCCTCGAATGTTGCACCAGAGAGAACGG
GGCCTCTGCCATCGGGGAAGCTTCTCCCTTGGAGAACAGTCTCGAGTGATATCTCACTTCTTGCCCAATG
ATCTGGGCTTCACTGATAGCTACTCTCAGAAGGCTTTCTGTGGCATCTACAGCAAAGATGGTCAAATATT
CATGTCTGCTTGCCAAGACCAGACAATCCGACTCTATGACTGCCGATATGGCCGTTTCCATAAATTCAAG
AGCATCAAGGCCCGCGATGTAGGCTGGAGCGTCTTGGATGTGGCCTTCACCCCTGATGGGAACCACTTCC
TCTACTCTAGCTGGTCTGATTACATTCATATCTGCAATATCTATGGTGAGGGAGATACACACACTGCCCT
GGATCTCAGGCCAGATGAGCGTCGCTTTGCTGTCTTCTCCATTGCTGTCTCCTCAGATGGACGAGAAGTA
CTAGGAGGGGCCAATGATGGCTGCCTGTATGTCTTTGACCGAGAACAGAACCGGCGCACCCTTCAGATTG
AGTCCCATGAGGATGATGTGAATGCAGTGGCCTTTGCTGATATAAGCTCCCAAATCCTGTTCTCTGGGGG
AGATGATGCCATCTGCAAAGTGTGGGATCGACGCACCATGCGGGAGGATGACCCCAAGCCTGTGGGTGCA
CTGGCTGGACACCAGGATGGCATCACCTTCATTGACAGCAAGGGTGATGCCCGGTATCTGATCTCCAACT
CTAAAGACCAGACCATCAAACTCTGGGATATCCGACGCTTTTCCAGCCGGGAAGGCATGGAAGCTTCACG
CCAGGCTGCCACACAGCAAAACTGGGACTATCGGTGGCAGCAAGTGCCCAAAAAAGCCTGGCGGAAGCTG
AAGCTCCCAGGGGACAGCTCCTTGATGACCTACCGGGGCCACGGAGTGCTGCACACCCTCATCCGCTGCC
GGTTCTCCCCCATTCATAGCACTGGCCAGCAGTTCATCTACAGTGGCTGCTCCACTGGCAAAGTGGTTGT
GTACGACCTTCTAAGTGGCCACATTGTGAAGAAGCTGACCAACCACAAGGCCTGTGTGCGTGACGTCAGT
TGGCACCCCTTTGAAGAGAAGATTGTCAGCAGTTCGTGGGACGGGAACCTGCGTCTGTGGCAGTACCGCC
AGGCTGAGTACTTCCAGGATGACATGCCAGAATCTGAGGAATGTGCCAGCGCCCCTGCCCCAGTGCCCCA
ATCCTCTACACCCTTTTCCTCACCCCAG
